Addgene plasmid #90646: DBF4 C9.1 gRNA
Purpose: 3rd generation lentiviral gRNA plasmid targeting human DBF4
Depositing lab: Iain Cheeseman. Depositing organization: Whitehead Institute for Biomedical Research. Publication: Large-Scale Analysis of CRISPR/Cas9 Cell-Cycle Knockouts Reveals the Diversity of p53-Dependent Responses to Cell-Cycle Defects. McKinley KL, Cheeseman IM. Dev Cell. 2017 Feb 27;40(4):405-420.e2. doi: 10.1016/j.devcel.2017.01.012. Epub 2017 Feb 16. PubMed 28216383.
Backbone
  Vector backbone: pLenti-sgRNA
  Backbone manufacturer: Eric Lander & David Sabatini labs (Addgene plasmid #71409)
  Backbone size w/o insert (bp): 9151
  Vector type: Lentiviral, CRISPR
  Selectable markers: Puromycin
Growth in bacteria
  Bacterial resistance: Ampicillin, 100 μg/mL
  Growth temperature: 37°C
  Growth strain: NEB Stable
  Copy number: Unknown
Gene/Insert
  Gene/Insert name: DBF4 (Guide Designation C9.1) (alt name: pKMKO series)
  gRNA/shRNA sequence: CACCgTCCCCAAAGTGGCTTACATT
  Species: H. sapiens (human)
  Promoter: U6
  Cloning method: Restriction Enzyme; 5′ cloning site BsmBI (destroyed during cloning); 3′ cloning site BsmBI (destroyed during cloning)
  Sequencing primers: 5′ hU6-F (5'-GAGGGCCTATTTCCCATGATT-3'); 3′ EF1a-R (5'-CACGGCGACTACTGCACTTA-3')
Terms and licenses: Academic/Nonprofit Terms; Industry Terms: Not Available to Industry
Depositor comments: Please note that gRNA target sequence listed is not strictly the 20nt spacer sequence, but also contains the 5' BsmBI overhang. For more information about knockout human cell lines generated using this plasmid, please see http://cellcycleknockouts.wi.mit.edu/ .
How to cite: DBF4 C9.1 gRNA was a gift from Iain Cheeseman (Addgene plasmid # 90646 ; http://n2t.net/addgene:90646 ; RRID:Addgene_90646)
