[The description below was written by a language model from this plasmid's Addgene catalogue record and pLannotate feature annotations shown in this document.]
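Description:
DBF4 C9.1 gRNA is a third-generation lentiviral CRISPR guide plasmid built on the pLenti-sgRNA backbone and carrying a single guide RNA directed against human DBF4. The guide (designation C9.1, part of the pKMKO series) was inserted between two BsmBI sites that were destroyed during cloning. This places it directly downstream of the human U6 RNA polymerase III promoter and upstream of the Streptococcus pyogenes Cas9 guide scaffold, which the feature table annotates as a tracrRNA fragment. The plasmid encodes no Cas9, so the nuclease must be supplied separately in the target cells. In E. coli it replicates from a high-copy ColE1/pUC-type origin and is selected with ampicillin through the bla gene. An f1 origin and residual lac/lacZα cloning-vector elements are also present.

The viral portion follows the usual third-generation layout. An RSV promoter drives a truncated HIV-1 5' LTR, making genomic RNA production Tat-independent. It is followed by the Ψ packaging signal with a gag fragment, the RRE for Rev-dependent nuclear export, and a cPPT/CTS. A self-inactivating ΔU3 3' LTR closes the unit, with an SV40 poly(A) signal and SV40 origin beyond it. Downstream of the guide cassette, an EF-1α core promoter expresses puromycin N-acetyltransferase for selecting transduced mammalian cells, and a WPRE enhances transcript expression.

The sequenced record is 7,302 nt, shorter than the 9,151 bp catalogued for the empty backbone; the record does not explain this difference. The plasmid comes from a large-scale study of CRISPR/Cas9 knockouts of cell-cycle genes and was used to generate DBF4 knockout human cell lines.
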