Features (pLannotate 1.2.2; 28 found; start..end, strand, type, name):
      1..34      +  rep_origin     RSF ori (fragment): Plasmids containing the RSF 1030 origin of replication can be propagated in E. coli cells that contain additional plasmids with compatible origins.
     36..128     +  CDS            lacI (fragment): lac repressor; lacI; The lac repressor binds to the lac operator to inhibit transcription in E. coli. This inhibition can be relieved by adding lactose or isopropyl-β-D-thiogalactopyranoside (IPTG).
    141..162     +  protein_bind   CAP binding site: CAP binding activates transcription in the presence of cAMP. E. coli catabolite activator protein
    177..207     +  promoter       lac promoter: promoter for the E. coli lac operon
    215..231     +  protein_bind   lac operator: The lac repressor binds to the lac operator to inhibit transcription in E. coli. This inhibition can be relieved by adding lactose or isopropyl-β-D-thiogalactopyranoside (IPTG). lac repressor encoded by lacI
    276..294     +  promoter       T3 promoter: promoter for bacteriophage T3 RNA polymerase
    322..548     +  promoter       RSV promoter: Rous sarcoma virus enhancer/promoter
    549..729     +  LTR            5' LTR (truncated): truncated 5' long terminal repeat (LTR) from HIV-1
    776..901     +  misc_feature   HIV-1 Ψ: packaging signal of human immunodeficiency virus type 1
    885..1248    +  CDS            HIV-1 gag (fragment): gag protein from human immunodeficiency virus 1; gag
   1394..1627    +  misc_feature   RRE: The Rev response element (RRE) of HIV-1 allows for Rev-dependent mRNA export from the nucleus to the cytoplasm.
   2004..2030    +  CDS            Rev (fragment): human immunodeficiency virus 1 (HIV-1) Rev protein; rev; enhances nuclear export of unspliced and incompletely spliced viral mRNAs
   2034..2274    +  promoter       U6 promoter: RNA polymerase III promoter for human U6 snRNA
   2322..2389    +  misc_RNA       tracrRNA (fragment): trans-activating CRISPR RNA for the Streptococcus pyogenes CRISPR/Cas9 system
   2438..2555    +  misc_feature   cPPT/CTS: central polypurine tract and central termination sequence of HIV-1
   2624..2835    +  promoter       EF-1α core promoter: core promoter for human elongation factor EF-1α
   2861..3460    +  CDS            PuroR (fragment): puromycin N-acetyltransferase; pac from Streptomyces; confers resistance to puromycin
   3476..4064    +  misc_feature   WPRE: woodchuck hepatitis virus posttranscriptional regulatory element
   4115..4134    +  misc_feature   cPPT/CTS (fragment): central polypurine tract and central termination sequence of HIV-1
   4136..4369    +  LTR            3' LTR (ΔU3): self-inactivating 3' long terminal repeat (LTR) from HIV-1
   4447..4568    +  polyA_signal   SV40 poly(A) signal: SV40 polyadenylation signal
   4608..4743    +  rep_origin     SV40 ori: SV40 origin of replication
   4764..4782    -  promoter       T7 promoter: promoter for bacteriophage T7 RNA polymerase
   4790..4945    +  CDS            lacZα (fragment): LacZα fragment of β-galactosidase; lacZ fragment
   4950..5378    +  rep_origin     f1 ori (sequence partly withheld): f1 bacteriophage origin of replication; arrow indicates direction of (+) strand synthesis
   5431..5535    +  promoter       AmpR promoter: bla
   5536..6396    +  CDS            AmpR: β-lactamase; bla; confers resistance to ampicillin, carbenicillin, and related antibiotics
   6567..7155    +  rep_origin     ori: high-copy-number ColE1/pMB1/pBR322/pUC origin of replication
>Addgene plasmid #90646 | DBF4 C9.1 gRNA | addgene full sequence | sequence record 182698 | Addgene NGS Result
GAGCGCAGCGAGTCAGTGAGCGAGGAAGCGGAAGAGCGCCCAATACGCAAACCGCCTCTCCCCGCGCGTT
GGCCGATTCATTAATGCAGCTGGCACGACAGGTTTCCCGACTGGAAAGCGGGCAGTGAGCGCAACGCAAT
TAATGTGAGTTAGCTCACTCATTAGGCACCCCAGGCTTTACACTTTATGCTTCCGGCTCGTATGTTGTGT
GGAATTGTGAGCGGATAACAATTTCACACAGGAAACAGCTATGACCATGATTACGCCAAGCGCGCAATTA
ACCCTCACTAAAGGGAACAAAAGCTGGAGCTGCAAGCTTAATGTAGTCTTATGCAATACTCTTGTAGTCT
TGCAACATGGTAACGATGAGTTAGCAACATGCCTTACAAGGAGAGAAAAAGCACCGTGCATGCCGATTGG
TGGAAGTAAGGTGGTACGATCGTGCCTTATTAGGAAGGCAACAGACGGGTCTGACATGGATTGGACGAAC
CACTGAATTGCCGCATTGCAGAGATATTGTATTTAAGTGCCTAGCTCGATACATAAACGGGTCTCTCTGG
TTAGACCAGATCTGAGCCTGGGAGCTCTCTGGCTAACTAGGGAACCCACTGCTTAAGCCTCAATAAAGCT
TGCCTTGAGTGCTTCAAGTAGTGTGTGCCCGTCTGTTGTGTGACTCTGGTAACTAGAGATCCCTCAGACC
CTTTTAGTCAGTGTGGAAAATCTCTAGCAGTGGCGCCCGAACAGGGACTTGAAAGCGAAAGGGAAACCAG
AGGAGCTCTCTCGACGCAGGACTCGGCTTGCTGAAGCGCGCACGGCAAGAGGCGAGGGGCGGCGACTGGT
GAGTACGCCAAAAATTTTGACTAGCGGAGGCTAGAAGGAGAGAGATGGGTGCGAGAGCGTCAGTATTAAG
CGGGGGAGAATTAGATCGCGATGGGAAAAAATTCGGTTAAGGCCAGGGGGAAAGAAAAAATATAAATTAA
AACATATAGTATGGGCAAGCAGGGAGCTAGAACGATTCGCAGTTAATCCTGGCCTGTTAGAAACATCAGA
AGGCTGTAGACAAATACTGGGACAGCTACAACCATCCCTTCAGACAGGATCAGAAGAACTTAGATCATTA
TATAATACAGTAGCAACCCTCTATTGTGTGCATCAAAGGATAGAGATAAAAGACACCAAGGAAGCTTTAG
ACAAGATAGAGGAAGAGCAAAACAAAAGTAAGACCACCGCACAGCAAGCGGCCGCTGATCTTCAGACCTG
GAGGAGGAGATATGAGGGACAATTGGAGAAGTGAATTATATAAATATAAAGTAGTAAAAATTGAACCATT
AGGAGTAGCACCCACCAAGGCAAAGAGAAGAGTGGTGCAGAGAGAAAAAAGAGCAGTGGGAATAGGAGCT
TTGTTCCTTGGGTTCTTGGGAGCAGCAGGAAGCACTATGGGCGCAGCGTCAATGACGCTGACGGTACAGG
CCAGACAATTATTGTCTGGTATAGTGCAGCAGCAGAACAATTTGCTGAGGGCTATTGAGGCGCAACAGCA
TCTGTTGCAACTCACAGTCTGGGGCATCAAGCAGCTCCAGGCAAGAATCCTGGCTGTGGAAAGATACCTA
AAGGATCAACAGCTCCTGGGGATTTGGGGTTGCTCTGGAAAACTCATTTGCACCACTGCTGTGCCTTGGA
ATGCTAGTTGGAGTAATAAATCTCTGGAACAGATTTGGAATCACACGACCTGGATGGAGTGGGACAGAGA
AATTAACAATTACACAAGCTTAATACACTCCTTAATTGAAGAATCGCAAAACCAGCAAGAAAAGAATGAA
CAAGAATTATTGGAATTAGATAAATGGGCAAGTTTGTGGAATTGGTTTAACATAACAAATTGGCTGTGGT
ATATAAAATTATTCATAATGATAGTAGGAGGCTTGGTAGGTTTAAGAATAGTTTTTGCTGTACTTTCTAT
AGTGAATAGAGTTAGGCAGGGATATTCACCATTATCGTTTCAGACCCACCTCCCAACCCCGAGGGGACCC
AGAGAGGGCCTATTTCCCATGATTCCTTCATATTTGCATATACGATACAAGGCTGTTAGAGAGATAATTA
GAATTAATTTGACTGTAAACACAAAGATATTAGTACAAAATACGTGACGTAGAAAGTAATAATTTCTTGG
GTAGTTTGCAGTTTTAAAATTATGTTTTAAAATGGACTATCATATGCTTACCGTAACTTGAAAGTATTTC
GATTTCTTGGCTTTATATATCTTGTGGAAAGGACGAAACACCGTCCCCAAAGTGGCTTACATTGTTTAAG
AGCTATGCTGGAAACAGCATAGCAAGTTTAAATAAGGCTAGTCCGTTATCAACTTGAAAAAGTGGCACCG
AGTCGGTGCTTTTTTTGAATTCTAGATCTTGAGACAAATGGCAGTATTCATCCACAATTTTAAAAGAAAA
GGGGGGATTGGGGGGTACAGTGCAGGGGAAAGAATAGTAGACATAATAGCAACAGACATACAAACTAAAG
AATTACAAAAACAAATTACAAAAATTCAAAATTTTCGGGTTTATTACAGGGACAGCAGAGATCCACTTTG
GCGCCGGCTCGAGTGGCTCCGGTGCCCGTCAGTGGGCAGAGCGCACATCGCCCACAGTCCCCGAGAAGTT
GGGGGGAGGGGTCGGCAATTGAACCGGTGCCTAGAGAAGGTGGCGCGGGGTAAACTGGGAAAGTGATGTC
GTGTACTGGCTCCGCCTTTTTCCCGAGGGTGGGGGAGAACCGTATATAAGTGCAGTAGTCGCCGTGAACG
TTCTTTTTCGCAACGGGTTTGCCGCCAGAACACAGGTGTCGTGACGCGGGATCCGCCACCATGACCGAGT
ACAAGCCCACGGTGCGCCTCGCCACCCGCGACGACGTCCCCAGGGCCGTACGCACCCTCGCCGCCGCGTT
CGCCGACTACCCCGCCACGCGCCACACCGTCGATCCGGACCGCCACATCGAGCGGGTCACCGAGCTGCAA
GAACTCTTCCTCACGCGCGTCGGGCTCGACATCGGCAAGGTGTGGGTCGCGGACGACGGCGCCGCGGTGG
CGGTCTGGACCACGCCGGAGAGCGTCGAAGCGGGGGCGGTGTTCGCCGAGATCGGCCCGCGCATGGCCGA
GTTGAGCGGTTCCCGGCTGGCCGCGCAGCAACAGATGGAAGGCCTCCTGGCGCCGCACCGGCCCAAGGAG
CCCGCGTGGTTCCTGGCCACCGTCGGAGTCTCGCCCGACCACCAGGGCAAGGGTCTGGGCAGCGCCGTCG
TGCTCCCCGGAGTGGAGGCGGCCGAGCGCGCCGGGGTGCCCGCCTTCCTGGAGACCTCCGCGCCCCGCAA
CCTCCCCTTCTACGAGCGGCTCGGCTTCACCGTCACCGCCGACGTCGAGGTGCCCGAAGGACCGCGCACC
TGGTGCATGACCCGCAAGCCCGGTGCCTGAACGCGTTAAGTCGACAATCAACCTCTGGATTACAAAATTT
GTGAAAGATTGACTGGTATTCTTAACTATGTTGCTCCTTTTACGCTATGTGGATACGCTGCTTTAATGCC
TTTGTATCATGCTATTGCTTCCCGTATGGCTTTCATTTTCTCCTCCTTGTATAAATCCTGGTTGCTGTCT
CTTTATGAGGAGTTGTGGCCCGTTGTCAGGCAACGTGGCGTGGTGTGCACTGTGTTTGCTGACGCAACCC
CCACTGGTTGGGGCATTGCCACCACCTGTCAGCTCCTTTCCGGGACTTTCGCTTTCCCCCTCCCTATTGC
CACGGCGGAACTCATCGCCGCCTGCCTTGCCCGCTGCTGGACAGGGGCTCGGCTGTTGGGCACTGACAAT
TCCGTGGTGTTGTCGGGGAAATCATCGTCCTTTCCTTGGCTGCTCGCCTGTGTTGCCACCTGGATTCTGC
GCGGGACGTCCTTCTGCTACGTCCCTTCGGCCCTCAATCCAGCGGACCTTCCTTCCCGCGGCCTGCTGCC
GGCTCTGCGGCCTCTTCCGCGTCTTCGCCTTCGCCCTCAGACGAGTCGGATCTCCCTTTGGGCCGCCTCC
CCGCGTCGACTTTAAGACCAATGACTTACAAGGCAGCTGTAGATCTTAGCCACTTTTTAAAAGAAAAGGG
GGGACTGGAAGGGCTAATTCACTCCCAACGAAGACAAGATCTGCTTTTTGCTTGTACTGGGTCTCTCTGG
TTAGACCAGATCTGAGCCTGGGAGCTCTCTGGCTAACTAGGGAACCCACTGCTTAAGCCTCAATAAAGCT
TGCCTTGAGTGCTTCAAGTAGTGTGTGCCCGTCTGTTGTGTGACTCTGGTAACTAGAGATCCCTCAGACC
CTTTTAGTCAGTGTGGAAAATCTCTAGCAGTACGTATAGTAGTTCATGTCATCTTATTATTCAGTATTTA
TAACTTGCAAAGAAATGAATATCAGAGAGTGAGAGGAACTTGTTTATTGCAGCTTATAATGGTTACAAAT
AAAGCAATAGCATCACAAATTTCACAAATAAAGCATTTTTTTCACTGCATTCTAGTTGTGGTTTGTCCAA
ACTCATCAATGTATCTTATCATGTCTGGCTCTAGCTATCCCGCCCCTAACTCCGCCCATCCCGCCCCTAA
CTCCGCCCAGTTCCGCCCATTCTCCGCCCCATGGCTGACTAATTTTTTTTATTTATGCAGAGGCCGAGGC
CGCCTCGGCCTCTGAGCTATTCCAGAAGTAGTGAGGAGGCTTTTTTGGAGGCCTAGGGACGTACCCAATT
CGCCCTATAGTGAGTCGTATTACGCGCGCTCACTGGCCGTCGTTTTACAACGTCGTGACTGGGAAAACCC
TGGCGTTACCCAACTTAATCGCCTTGCAGCACATCCCCCTTTCGCCAGCTGGCGTAATAGCGAAGAGGCC
CGCACCGATCGCCCTTCCCAACAGTTGCGCAGCCTGAATGGCGAATGGG
[124 nt withheld, positions 4950-5073]
C
[91 nt withheld, positions 5075-5165]
A
[49 nt withheld, positions 5167-5215]
CCTTTGACGTTGGAGTCCACGTTCTTT
[37 nt withheld, positions 5243-5279]
ACCCTATCTCGGTCTATTCTTTTGATTTATAAGGGATTTTGCCGATTTCGGCCTATTGGTTAAAAAATGA
GCTGATTTAACAAAAATTTAACGCGAATTTTAACAAAATATTAACGCTTACAATTTAGGTGGCACTTTTC
GGGGAAATGTGCGCGGAACCCCTATTTGTTTATTTTTCTAAATACATTCAAATATGTATCCGCTCATGAG
ACAATAACCCTGATAAATGCTTCAATAATATTGAAAAAGGAAGAGTATGAGTATTCAACATTTCCGTGTC
GCCCTTATTCCCTTTTTTGCGGCATTTTGCCTTCCTGTTTTTGCTCACCCAGAAACGCTGGTGAAAGTAA
AAGATGCTGAAGATCAGTTGGGTGCACGAGTGGGTTACATCGAACTGGATCTCAACAGCGGTAAGATCCT
TGAGAGTTTTCGCCCCGAAGAACGTTTTCCAATGATGAGCACTTTTAAAGTTCTGCTATGTGGCGCGGTA
TTATCCCGTATTGACGCCGGGCAAGAGCAACTCGGTCGCCGCATACACTATTCTCAGAATGACTTGGTTG
AGTACTCACCAGTCACAGAAAAGCATCTTACGGATGGCATGACAGTAAGAGAATTATGCAGTGCTGCCAT
AACCATGAGTGATAACACTGCGGCCAACTTACTTCTGACAACGATCGGAGGACCGAAGGAGCTAACCGCT
TTTTTGCACAACATGGGGGATCATGTAACTCGCCTTGATCGTTGGGAACCGGAGCTGAATGAAGCCATAC
CAAACGACGAGCGTGACACCACGATGCCTGTAGCAATGGCAACAACGTTGCGCAAACTATTAACTGGCGA
ACTACTTACTCTAGCTTCCCGGCAACAATTAATAGACTGGATGGAGGCGGATAAAGTTGCAGGACCACTT
CTGCGCTCGGCCCTTCCGGCTGGCTGGTTTATTGCTGATAAATCTGGAGCCGGTGAGCGTGGGTCTCGCG
GTATCATTGCAGCACTGGGGCCAGATGGTAAGCCCTCCCGTATCGTAGTTATCTACACGACGGGGAGTCA
GGCAACTATGGATGAACGAAATAGACAGATCGCTGAGATAGGTGCCTCACTGATTAAGCATTGGTAACTG
TCAGACCAAGTTTACTCATATATACTTTAGATTGATTTAAAACTTCATTTTTAATTTAAAAGGATCTAGG
TGAAGATCCTTTTTGATAATCTCATGACCAAAATCCCTTAACGTGAGTTTTCGTTCCACTGAGCGTCAGA
CCCCGTAGAAAAGATCAAAGGATCTTCTTGAGATCCTTTTTTTCTGCGCGTAATCTGCTGCTTGCAAACA
AAAAAACCACCGCTACCAGCGGTGGTTTGTTTGCCGGATCAAGAGCTACCAACTCTTTTTCCGAAGGTAA
CTGGCTTCAGCAGAGCGCAGATACCAAATACTGTTCTTCTAGTGTAGCCGTAGTTAGGCCACCACTTCAA
GAACTCTGTAGCACCGCCTACATACCTCGCTCTGCTAATCCTGTTACCAGTGGCTGCTGCCAGTGGCGAT
AAGTCGTGTCTTACCGGGTTGGACTCAAGACGATAGTTACCGGATAAGGCGCAGCGGTCGGGCTGAACGG
GGGGTTCGTGCACACAGCCCAGCTTGGAGCGAACGACCTACACCGAACTGAGATACCTACAGCGTGAGCT
ATGAGAAAGCGCCACGCTTCCCGAAGGGAGAAAGGCGGACAGGTATCCGGTAAGCGGCAGGGTCGGAACA
GGAGAGCGCACGAGGGAGCTTCCAGGGGGAAACGCCTGGTATCTTTATAGTCCTGTCGGGTTTCGCCACC
TCTGACTTGAGCGTCGATTTTTGTGATGCTCGTCAGGGGGGCGGAGCCTATGGAAAAACGCCAGCAACGC
GGCCTTTTTACGGTTCCTGGCCTTTTGCTGGCCTTTTGCTCACATGTTCTTTCCTGCGTTATCCCCTGAT
TCTGTGGATAACCGTATTACCGCCTTTGAGTGAGCTGATACCGCTCGCCGCAGCCGAACGACC
